Addgene plasmid #183031: pET-11-LECT2-V40
Purpose: Expression of LECT2 V40 variant protein from T7 promoter
Depositing lab: Gareth Morgan. Depositing organization: Boston University Medical Campus. Publication: An amyloidosis-associated polymorphism does not alter LECT2 stability in vitro. Belonogov L, Taylor PE, Wong S, Morgan GJ. bioRxiv 2022.03.01.482540 10.1101/2022.03.01.482540.
Backbone
  Vector backbone: pET11
  Backbone manufacturer: Novagen/EMD
  Backbone size w/o insert (bp): 5677
  Total vector size (bp): 6000
  Vector type: Bacterial Expression
Growth in bacteria
  Bacterial resistance: Ampicillin, 100 μg/mL
  Growth temperature: 37°C
  Growth strain: DH5alpha
  Copy number: Low Copy
Gene/Insert
  Gene/Insert name: LECT2 (alt name: Leukocyte chemotactic factor 2)
  Species: H. sapiens (human)
  Insert size (bp): 405
  Mutation: V40 variant
  Entrez Gene: LECT2 (a.k.a. chm-II, chm2)
  Promoter: T7
  Cloning method: Restriction Enzyme; 5′ cloning site NdeI (not destroyed); 3′ cloning site BamHI (not destroyed)
  Sequencing primers: 5′ T7; 3′ T7_term
Resource information
  A portion of this plasmid was derived from a plasmid made by: Cloned from a synthetic fragment (Twist Biosciences)
Terms and licenses: Academic/Nonprofit Terms; Industry Terms: Not Available to Industry
Depositor comments: Please visit https://doi.org/10.1101/2022.03.01.482540 for bioRxiv preprint.
How to cite: pET-11-LECT2-V40 was a gift from Gareth Morgan (Addgene plasmid # 183031 ; http://n2t.net/addgene:183031 ; RRID:Addgene_183031)
