[The description below was written by a language model from this plasmid's Addgene catalogue record and pLannotate feature annotations shown in this document.]
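Description:
pET-11-LECT2-V40 is a bacterial expression plasmid built on the Novagen pET11 backbone for producing the V40 variant of human LECT2 (leukocyte chemotactic factor 2) in E. coli. It is about 6 kb and replicates from a pBR322-type ColE1/pMB1 origin. The rop gene and bom region are retained, consistent with the low copy number recorded. Selection is by ampicillin through the β-lactamase (AmpR) gene and its own promoter. The annotated tetracycline-resistance pieces are only disrupted fragments left over from the pBR322 ancestry and are not a functional marker. The short "RSF ori" hit beside the main origin is probably an annotation match to related origin sequence rather than a second replicon.

The roughly 400 bp LECT2 coding sequence came from a synthetic fragment and was cloned between NdeI and BamHI sites, both of which are preserved. It lies downstream of a T7 promoter with an adjacent lac operator and the strong T7 gene 10 ribosome binding site, and it is followed by the T7 terminator. The plasmid-borne lacI gene supplies lac repressor, so transcription stays repressed until IPTG is added in a host that provides T7 RNA polymerase. The record lists no affinity or epitope tags. The annotation covers only part of the LECT2 reference protein, but the record does not say which residues are included. The short "SET1" match between the insert and the terminator is most likely residual T7 gene 10 vector sequence, not a fused solubility tag.

According to the associated publication title, the construct supports recombinant production of LECT2 for in vitro comparison of protein stability with respect to an amyloidosis-associated polymorphism at this position.
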