Features (pLannotate 1.2.2; 20 found; start..end, strand, type, name):
      1..94      +  rep_origin     RSF ori (fragment): Plasmids containing the RSF 1030 origin of replication can be propagated in E. coli cells that contain additional plasmids with compatible origins.
     99..238     -  misc_feature   bom: basis of mobility region from pBR322
    340..531     -  CDS            rop: Rop protein, which maintains plasmids at low copy number; rop
    548..928     +  CDS            YPB1_ECOLX: Protein predicted: Swiss-Prot protein existence level 4. From Escherichia coli.
   1170..1794    -  CDS            TcR (fragment): tetracycline efflux protein; tet; confers resistance to tetracycline
   1809..1830    -  protein_bind   CAP binding site: CAP binding activates transcription in the presence of cAMP. E. coli catabolite activator protein
   1843..2925    -  CDS            lacI: lac repressor; lacI; The lac repressor binds to the lac operator to inhibit transcription in E. coli. This inhibition can be relieved by adding lactose or isopropyl-β-D-thiogalactopyranoside (IPTG).
   2926..3003    -  promoter       lacI promoter: lacI
   3011..3290    -  CDS            TcR (fragment): tetracycline efflux protein; tet; confers resistance to tetracycline
   3312..3330    +  promoter       T7 promoter: promoter for bacteriophage T7 RNA polymerase
   3331..3355    +  protein_bind   lac operator: The lac repressor binds to the lac operator to inhibit transcription in E. coli. This inhibition can be relieved by adding lactose or isopropyl-β-D-thiogalactopyranoside (IPTG). lac repressor encoded by lacI
   3370..3392    +  RBS            RBS: efficient ribosome binding site from bacteriophage T7 gene 10 (Olins and Rangwala, 1989)
   3403..3801    +  CDS            LECT2 (fragment) (sequence withheld): LECT2_HUMAN - Experimental evidence at protein level: Swiss-Prot protein existence level 1. Has a neutrophil chemotactic activity. Also a positive regulator of chondrocyte proliferation (PubMed:9524238). Does not show metalloendopeptidase activity (PubMed:27334921). From Homo sapiens (Human).
   3816..3865    +  CDS            SET1 (fragment): solubility-enhancement tag derived from T7 phage gene 10B
   3873..3920    +  terminator     T7 terminator: transcription terminator for bacteriophage T7 RNA polymerase
   3943..4047    -  CDS            TcR (fragment): tetracycline efflux protein; tet; confers resistance to tetracycline
   4095..4123    -  promoter       tet promoter: E. coli promoter for tetracycline efflux protein gene
   4236..4340    +  promoter       AmpR promoter: bla
   4341..5201    +  CDS            AmpR: β-lactamase; bla; confers resistance to ampicillin, carbenicillin, and related antibiotics
   5372..5960    +  rep_origin     ori: high-copy-number ColE1/pMB1/pBR322/pUC origin of replication
>Addgene plasmid #183031 | pET-11-LECT2-V40 | addgene full sequence | sequence record 366153 | Addgene NGS Result
GTGGATAACCGTATTACCGCCTTTGAGTGAGCTGATACCGCTCGCCGCAGCCGAACGACCGAGCGCAGCG
AGTCAGTGAGCGAGGAAGCGGAAGAGCGCCTGATGCGGTATTTTCTCCTTACGCATCTGTGCGGTATTTC
ACACCGCAATGGTGCACTCTCAGTACAATCTGCTCTGATGCCGCATAGTTAAGCCAGTATACACTCCGCT
ATCGCTACGTGACTGGGTCATGGCTGCGCCCCGACACCCGCCAACACCCGCTGACGCGCCCTGACGGGCT
TGTCTGCTCCCGGCATCCGCTTACAGACAAGCTGTGACCGTCTCCGGGAGCTGCATGTGTCAGAGGTTTT
CACCGTCATCACCGAAACGCGCGAGGCAGCTGCGGTAAAGCTCATCAGCGTGGTCGTGAAGCGATTCACA
GATGTCTGCCTGTTCATCCGCGTCCAGCTCGTTGAGTTTCTCCAGAAGCGTTAATGTCTGGCTTCTGATA
AAGCGGGCCATGTTAAGGGCGGTTTTTTCCTGTTTGGTCACTGATGCCTCCGTGTAAGGGGGATTTCTGT
TCATGGGGGTAATGATACCGATGAAACGAGAGAGGATGCTCACGATACGGGTTACTGATGATGAACATGC
CCGGTTACTGGAACGTTGTGAGGGTAAACAACTGGCGGTATGGATGCGGCGGGACCAGAGAAAAATCACT
CAGGGTCAATGCCAGCGCTTCGTTAATACAGATGTAGGTGTTCCACAGGGTAGCCAGCAGCATCCTGCGA
TGCAGATCCGGAACATAATGGTGCAGGGCGCTGACTTCCGCGTTTCCAGACTTTACGAAACACGGAAACC
GAAGACCATTCATGTTGTTGCTCAGGTCGCAGACGTTTTGCAGCAGCAGTCGCTTCACGTTCGCTCGCGT
ATCGGTGATTCATTCTGCTAACCAGTAAGGCAACCCCGCCAGCCTAGCCGGGTCCTCAACGACAGGAGCA
CGATCATGCGCACCCGTGGCCAGGACCCAACGCTGCCCGAGATGCGCCGCGTGCGGCTGCTGGAGATGGC
GGACGCGATGGATATGTTCTGCCAAGGGTTGGTTTGCGCATTCACAGTTCTCCGCAAGAATTGATTGGCT
CCAATTCTTGGAGTGGTGAATCCGTTAGCGAGGTGCCGCCGGCTTCCATTCAGGTCGAGGTGGCCCGGCT
CCATGCACCGCGACGCAACGCGGGGAGGCAGACAAGGTATAGGGCGGCGCCTACAATCCATGCCAACCCG
TTCCATGTGCTCGCCGAGGCGGCATAAATCGCCGTGACGATCAGCGGTCCAATGATCGAAGTTAGGCTGG
TAAGAGCCGCGAGCGATCCTTGAAGCTGTCCCTGATGGTCGTCATCTACCTGCCTGGACAGCATGGCCTG
CAACGCGGGCATCCCGATGCCGCCGGAAGCGAGAAGAATCATAATGGGGAAGGCCATCCAGCCTCGCGTC
GCGAACGCCAGCAAGACGTAGCCCAGCGCGTCGGCCGCCATGCCGGCGATAATGGCCTGCTTCTCGCCGA
AACGTTTGGTGGCGGGACCAGTGACGAAGGCTTGAGCGAGGGCGTGCAAGATTCCGAATACCGCAAGCGA
CAGGCCGATCATCGTCGCGCTCCAGCGAAAGCGGTCCTCGCCGAAAATGACCCAGAGCGCTGCCGGCACC
TGTCCTACGAGTTGCATGATAAAGAAGACAGTCATAAGTGCGGCGACGATAGTCATGCCCCGCGCCCACC
GGAAGGAGCTGACTGGGTTGAAGGCTCTCAAGGGCATCGGTCGAGATCCCGGTGCCTAATGAGTGAGCTA
ACTTACATTAATTGCGTTGCGCTCACTGCCCGCTTTCCAGTCGGGAAACCTGTCGTGCCAGCTGCATTAA
TGAATCGGCCAACGCGCGGGGAGAGGCGGTTTGCGTATTGGGCGCCAGGGTGGTTTTTCTTTTCACCAGT
GAGACGGGCAACAGCTGATTGCCCTTCACCGCCTGGCCCTGAGAGAGTTGCAGCAAGCGGTCCACGCTGG
TTTGCCCCAGCAGGCGAAAATCCTGTTTGATGGTGGTTAACGGCGGGATATAACATGAGCTGTCTTCGGT
ATCGTCGTATCCCACTACCGAGATATCCGCACCAACGCGCAGCCCGGACTCGGTAATGGCGCGCATTGCG
CCCAGCGCCATCTGATCGTTGGCAACCAGCATCGCAGTGGGAACGATGCCCTCATTCAGCATTTGCATGG
TTTGTTGAAAACCGGACATGGCACTCCAGTCGCCTTCCCGTTCCGCTATCGGCTGAATTTGATTGCGAGT
GAGATATTTATGCCAGCCAGCCAGACGCAGACGCGCCGAGACAGAACTTAATGGGCCCGCTAACAGCGCG
ATTTGCTGGTGACCCAATGCGACCAGATGCTCCACGCCCAGTCGCGTACCGTCTTCATGGGAGAAAATAA
TACTGTTGATGGGTGTCTGGTCAGAGACATCAAGAAATAACGCCGGAACATTAGTGCAGGCAGCTTCCAC
AGCAATGGCATCCTGGTCATCCAGCGGATAGTTAATGATCAGCCCACTGACGCGTTGCGCGAGAAGATTG
TGCACCGCCGCTTTACAGGCTTCGACGCCGCTTCGTTCTACCATCGACACCACCACGCTGGCACCCAGTT
GATCGGCGCGAGATTTAATCGCCGCGACAATTTGCGACGGCGCGTGCAGGGCCAGACTGGAGGTGGCAAC
GCCAATCAGCAACGACTGTTTGCCCGCCAGTTGTTGTGCCACGCGGTTGGGAATGTAATTCAGCTCCGCC
ATCGCCGCTTCCACTTTTTCCCGCGTTTTCGCAGAAACGTGGCTGGCCTGGTTCACCACGCGGGAAACGG
TCTGATAAGAGACACCGGCATACTCTGCGACATCGTATAACGTTACTGGTTTCACATTCACCACCCTGAA
TTGACTCTCTTCCGGGCGCTATCATGCCATACCGCGAAAGGTTTTGCGCCATTCGATGGTGTCCGGGATC
TCGACGCTCTCCCTTATGCGACTCCTGCATTAGGAAGCAGCCCAGTAGTAGGTTGAGGCCGTTGAGCACC
GCCGCCGCAAGGAATGGTGCATGCAAGGAGATGGCGCCCAACAGTCCCCCGGCCACGGGGCCTGCCACCA
TACCCACGCCGAAACAAGCGCTCATGAGCCCGAAGTGGCGAGCCCGATCTTCCCCATCGGTGATGTCGGC
GATATAGGCGCCAGCAACCGCACCTGTGGCGCCGGTGATGCCGGCCACGATGCGTCCGGCGTAGAGGATC
GAGATCTCGATCCCGCGAAATTAATACGACTCACTATAGGGGAATTGTGAGCGGATAACAATTCCCCTCT
AGAAATAATTTTGTTTAACTTTAAGAAGGAGATATACATATG
[399 nt withheld, positions 3403-3801]
TAGAATAGGATCCGGCTGCTAACAAAGCCCGAAAGGAAGCTGAGTTGGCTGCTGCCACCGCTGAGCAATA
ACTAGCATAACCCCTTGGGGCCTCTAAACGGGTCTTGAGGGGTTTTTTGCTGAAAGGAGGAACTATATCC
GGATATCCCGCAAGAGGCCCGGCAGTACCGGCATAACCAAGCCTATGCCTACAGCATCCAGGGTGACGGT
GCCGAGGATGACGATGAGCGCATTGTTAGATTTCATACACGGTGCCTGACTGCGTTAGCAATTTAACTGT
GATAAACTACCGCATTAAAGCTTATCGATGATAAGCTGTCAAACATGAGAATTCTTGAAGACGAAAGGGC
CTCGTGATACGCCTATTTTTATAGGTTAATGTCATGATAATAATGGTTTCTTAGACGTCAGGTGGCACTT
TTCGGGGAAATGTGCGCGGAACCCCTATTTGTTTATTTTTCTAAATACATTCAAATATGTATCCGCTCAT
GAGACAATAACCCTGATAAATGCTTCAATAATATTGAAAAAGGAAGAGTATGAGTATTCAACATTTCCGT
GTCGCCCTTATTCCCTTTTTTGCGGCATTTTGCCTTCCTGTTTTTGCTCACCCAGAAACGCTGGTGAAAG
TAAAAGATGCTGAAGATCAGTTGGGTGCACGAGTGGGTTACATCGAACTGGATCTCAACAGCGGTAAGAT
CCTTGAGAGTTTTCGCCCCGAAGAACGTTTTCCAATGATGAGCACTTTTAAAGTTCTGCTATGTGGCGCG
GTATTATCCCGTGTTGACGCCGGGCAAGAGCAACTCGGTCGCCGCATACACTATTCTCAGAATGACTTGG
TTGAGTACTCACCAGTCACAGAAAAGCATCTTACGGATGGCATGACAGTAAGAGAATTATGCAGTGCTGC
CATAACCATGAGTGATAACACTGCGGCCAACTTACTTCTGACAACGATCGGAGGACCGAAGGAGCTAACC
GCTTTTTTGCACAACATGGGGGATCATGTAACTCGCCTTGATCGTTGGGAACCGGAGCTGAATGAAGCCA
TACCAAACGACGAGCGTGACACCACGATGCCTGCAGCAATGGCAACAACGTTGCGCAAACTATTAACTGG
CGAACTACTTACTCTAGCTTCCCGGCAACAATTAATAGACTGGATGGAGGCGGATAAAGTTGCAGGACCA
CTTCTGCGCTCGGCCCTTCCGGCTGGCTGGTTTATTGCTGATAAATCTGGAGCCGGTGAGCGTGGGTCTC
GCGGTATCATTGCAGCACTGGGGCCAGATGGTAAGCCCTCCCGTATCGTAGTTATCTACACGACGGGGAG
TCAGGCAACTATGGATGAACGAAATAGACAGATCGCTGAGATAGGTGCCTCACTGATTAAGCATTGGTAA
CTGTCAGACCAAGTTTACTCATATATACTTTAGATTGATTTAAAACTTCATTTTTAATTTAAAAGGATCT
AGGTGAAGATCCTTTTTGATAATCTCATGACCAAAATCCCTTAACGTGAGTTTTCGTTCCACTGAGCGTC
AGACCCCGTAGAAAAGATCAAAGGATCTTCTTGAGATCCTTTTTTTCTGCGCGTAATCTGCTGCTTGCAA
ACAAAAAAACCACCGCTACCAGCGGTGGTTTGTTTGCCGGATCAAGAGCTACCAACTCTTTTTCCGAAGG
TAACTGGCTTCAGCAGAGCGCAGATACCAAATACTGTCCTTCTAGTGTAGCCGTAGTTAGGCCACCACTT
CAAGAACTCTGTAGCACCGCCTACATACCTCGCTCTGCTAATCCTGTTACCAGTGGCTGCTGCCAGTGGC
GATAAGTCGTGTCTTACCGGGTTGGACTCAAGACGATAGTTACCGGATAAGGCGCAGCGGTCGGGCTGAA
CGGGGGGTTCGTGCACACAGCCCAGCTTGGAGCGAACGACCTACACCGAACTGAGATACCTACAGCGTGA
GCTATGAGAAAGCGCCACGCTTCCCGAAGGGAGAAAGGCGGACAGGTATCCGGTAAGCGGCAGGGTCGGA
ACAGGAGAGCGCACGAGGGAGCTTCCAGGGGGAAACGCCTGGTATCTTTATAGTCCTGTCGGGTTTCGCC
ACCTCTGACTTGAGCGTCGATTTTTGTGATGCTCGTCAGGGGGGCGGAGCCTATGGAAAAACGCCAGCAA
CGCGGCCTTTTTACGGTTCCTGGCCTTTTGCTGGCCTTTTGCTCACATGTTCTTTCCTGCGTTATCCCCT
GATTCT
